Addgene plasmid #186853: pTRE3G-human cGAS
Purpose: Doxycycline-dependent expression of human cGAS gene in mammalian cells by retroviral transduction
Depositing lab: Jonathan Kagan. Depositing organization: Boston Children's Hospital. Publication: Species-specific self-DNA detection mechanisms by mammalian cyclic GMP-AMP synthases. Mosallanejad K, Kennedy SN, Bahleda KM, Slavik KM, Zhou W, Govande AA, Hancks DC, Kranzusch PJ, Kagan JC. Sci Immunol. 2023 Jan 20;8(79):eabp9765. doi: 10.1126/sciimmunol.abp9765. Epub 2023 Jan 20. PubMed 36662885.
Backbone
  Vector backbone: pRetroX-TRE3G Vector
  Backbone manufacturer: Takara Bio
  Backbone size w/o insert (bp): 6600
  Vector type: Retroviral
  Selectable markers: Puromycin
Growth in bacteria
  Bacterial resistance: Ampicillin, 100 μg/mL
  Growth temperature: 37°C
  Growth strain: NEB Stable
  Copy number: High Copy
Gene/Insert
  Gene/Insert name: Human cGAS without tags (alt name: cGAS)
  Species: H. sapiens (human)
  Insert size (bp): 1575
  Entrez Gene: Adamts1 (a.k.a. ADAM-TS1, ADAMTS, ADAMTS-1, C3-C5, METH-1, METH1)
  Promoter: TRE3G
  Cloning method: Ligation Independent Cloning
  Sequencing primers: 5′ pCEP_Fw (agagctcgtttagtgaaccg); 3′ MSCV_Rv (cagcggggctgctaaagcgcatgc)
Terms and licenses: Academic/Nonprofit Terms; Industry Terms: Not Available to Industry
Depositor comments: Contains Kozak sequence (gccacc) before start codon. Please visit https://www.biorxiv.org/content/10.1101/2022.03.09.483681v2 for bioRxiv preprint.
How to cite: pTRE3G-human cGAS was a gift from Jonathan Kagan (Addgene plasmid # 186853 ; http://n2t.net/addgene:186853 ; RRID:Addgene_186853)
