[The description below was written by a language model from this plasmid's Addgene catalogue record and pLannotate feature annotations shown in this document.]
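Description:
pTRE3G-human cGAS is a gammaretroviral transfer plasmid built on the pRetroX-TRE3G backbone and designed for doxycycline-dependent expression of human cyclic GMP-AMP synthase (cGAS) in mammalian cells after retroviral transduction. In bacteria it is maintained through a high-copy ColE1/pUC-type origin and selected with ampicillin via the β-lactamase gene. The sequenced plasmid is about 8.15 kb.

The viral genome is transcribed in packaging cells from a hybrid 5' end in which the CMV enhancer and promoter are fused to a truncated LTR. This is followed by a packaging signal (Ψ) and a truncated, start-codon-less gag segment that supports efficient encapsidation. The 3' LTR carries a U3 deletion, so the integrated provirus is self-inactivating and expression depends on the internal promoters. The first of these is TRE3GV, a third-generation Tet-responsive promoter optimized for viral vectors. It drives an untagged human cGAS open reading frame preceded by a Kozak sequence. Downstream, a mouse PGK promoter expresses puromycin N-acetyltransferase for selection of transduced cells. TRE3G is activated only when bound by the Tet-On 3G transactivator in the presence of doxycycline. That transactivator is not annotated on this plasmid and would have to be supplied separately.

The catalogue's Entrez Gene field lists Adamts1, which appears to be a record error, since the insert name and the feature annotation both identify the coding sequence as human cGAS. The associated work concerns species-specific self-DNA detection by mammalian cGAS enzymes, which fits use of this vector for inducible, titratable cGAS expression in stable cell lines.
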