Features (pLannotate 1.2.2; 18 found; start..end, strand, type, name):
    326..529     +  promoter       CMV promoter: human cytomegalovirus (CMV) immediate early promoter
    530..705     +  LTR            5' LTR (truncated): truncated long terminal repeat from Moloney murine sarcoma virus
    827..1101    +  misc_feature   MESV Ψ (fragment): packaging signal of murine embryonic stem cell virus
   1168..1584    +  CDS            gag (truncated): truncated Moloney murine leukemia virus (MMLV) gag gene lacking the start codon
   1624..1973    +  promoter       TRE3GV promoter: 3rd-generation Tet-responsive promoter that can be activated by binding of Tet-On® 3G, optimized for retroviral and lentiviral vectors
   1986..3551    +  CDS            CGAS: CGAS_HUMAN - Also known as C6orf150 From Homo sapiens (Human).
   3585..4072    +  promoter       PGK promoter: mouse phosphoglycerate kinase 1 promoter
   4093..4692    +  CDS            PuroR: puromycin N-acetyltransferase; pac from Streptomyces alboniger; confers resistance to puromycin
   4759..4831    +  CDS            env (fragment): murine leukemia virus gPr80 envelope polyprotein precursor; env; proteolytically cleaved into gp70SU and p15TM subunits
   4873..5298    +  LTR            3' LTR (ΔU3): self-inactivating 3' long terminal repeat (LTR) from Moloney murine leukemia virus
   5367..5407    +  CDS            rop (fragment): Rop protein, which maintains plasmids at low copy number; rop
   5509..5547    +  misc_feature   bom (fragment): basis of mobility region from pBR322
   5564..5893    +  promoter       SV40 promoter: SV40 enhancer and early promoter
   5899..6000    +  misc_feature   bom (fragment): basis of mobility region from pBR322
   6186..6774    -  rep_origin     ori: high-copy-number ColE1/pMB1/pBR322/pUC origin of replication
   6945..7805    -  CDS            AmpR: β-lactamase; bla; confers resistance to ampicillin, carbenicillin, and related antibiotics
   7806..7910    -  promoter       AmpR promoter: bla
   8096..325     +  enhancer       CMV enhancer (across the origin): human cytomegalovirus immediate early enhancer
>Addgene plasmid #186853 | pTRE3G-human cGAS | addgene full sequence | sequence record 366041 | Addgene NGS Result
TAGCCCATATATGGAGTTCCGCGTTACATAACTTACGGTAAATGGCCCGCCTGGCTGACCGCCCAACGAC
CCCCGCCCATTGACGTCAATAATGACGTATGTTCCCATAGTAACGCCAATAGGGACTTTCCATTGACGTC
AATGGGTGGAGTATTTACGGTAAACTGCCCACTTGGCAGTACATCAAGTGTATCATATGCCAAGTACGCC
CCCTATTGACGTCAATGACGGTAAATGGCCCGCCTGGCATTATGCCCAGTACATGACCTTATGGGACTTT
CCTACTTGGCAGTACATCTACGTATTAGTCATCGCTATTACCATGGTGATGCGGTTTTGGCAGTACATCA
ATGGGCGTGGATAGCGGTTTGACTCACGGGGATTTCCAAGTCTCCACCCCATTGACGTCAATGGGAGTTT
GTTTTGGCACCAAAATCAACGGGACTTTCCAAAATGTCGTAACAACTCCGCCCCATTGACGCAAATGGGC
GGTAGGCGTGTACGGTGGGAGGTCTATATAAGCAGAGCTCAATAAAAGAGCCCACAACCCCTCACTCGGC
GCGCCAGTCTTCCGATAGACTGCGTCGCCCGGGTACCCGTATTCCCAATAAAGCCTCTTGCTGTTTGCAT
CCGAATCGTGGTCTCGCTGTTCCTTGGGAGGGTCTCCTCTGAGTGATTGACTACCCACGACGGGGGTCTT
TCATTTGGGGGCTCGTCCGGGATTTGGAGACCCCTGCCCAGGGACCACCGACCCACCACCGGGAGGTAAG
CTGGCCAGCAACTTATCTGTGTCTGTCCGATTGTCTAGTGTCTATGTTTGATGTTATGCGCCTGCGTCTG
TACTAGTTAGCTAACTAGCTCTGTATCTGGCGGACCCGTGGTGGAACTGACGAGTTCTGAACACCCGGCC
GCAACCCTGGGAGACGTCCCAGGGACTTTGGGGGCCGTTTTTGTGGCCCGACCTGAGGAAGGGAGTCGAT
GTGGAATCCGACCCCGTCAGGATATGTGGTTCTGGTAGGAGACGAGAACCTAAAACAGTTCCCGCCTCCG
TCTGAATTTTTGCTTTCGGTTTGGAACCGAAGCCGCGCGTCTTGTCTGCTGCAGCGCTGCAGCATCGTTC
TGTGTTGTCTCTGTCTGACTGTGTTTCTGTATTTGTCTGAAAATTAGGGCCAGACTGTTACCACTCCCTT
AAGTTTGACCTTAGGTCACTGGAAAGATGTCGAGCGGATCGCTCACAACCAGTCGGTAGATGTCAAGAAG
AGACGTTGGGTTACCTTCTGCTCTGCAGAATGGCCAACCTTTAACGTCGGATGGCCGCGAGACGGCACCT
TTAACCGAGACCTCATCACCCAGGTTAAGATCAAGGTCTTTTCACCTGGCCCGCATGGACACCCAGACCA
GGTCCCCTACATCGTGACCTGGGAAGCCTTGGCTTTTGACCCCCCTCCCTGGGTCAAGCCCTTTGTACAC
CCTAAGCCTCCGCCTCCTCTTCCTCCATCCGCCCCGTCTCTCCCCCTTGAACCTCCTCGTTCGACCCCGC
CTCGATCCTCCCTTTATCCAGCCCTCACTCCTTCTCTAGGCGCCGGAATTGAAGATCTCGATGAGGCCCT
TTCGTCTTCACTCGAGTTTACTCCCTATCAGTGATAGAGAACGTATGAAGAGTTTACTCCCTATCAGTGA
TAGAGAACGTATGCAGACTTTACTCCCTATCAGTGATAGAGAACGTATAAGGAGTTTACTCCCTATCAGT
GATAGAGAACGTATGACCAGTTTACTCCCTATCAGTGATAGAGAACGTATCTACAGTTTACTCCCTATCA
GTGATAGAGAACGTATATCCAGTTTACTCCCTATCAGTGATAGAGAACGTATGTCGAGGTAGGCGTGTAC
GGTGGGCGCCTATAAAAGCAGAGCTCGTTTAGTGAACCGTCAGATCGCCTGGAGCAATTCCACAACACTT
TTGTCTTATACTTGGATCCGCCACCATGCAGCCTTGGCACGGAAAGGCCATGCAGAGAGCTTCCGAGGCC
GGAGCCACTGCCCCCAAGGCTTCCGCACGGAATGCCAGGGGCGCCCCGATGGATCCCACCGAGTCTCCGG
CTGCCCCCGAGGCCGCCCTGCCTAAGGCGGGAAAGTTCGGCCCCGCCAGGAAGTCGGGATCCCGGCAGAA
AAAGAGCGCCCCGGACACCCAGGAGAGGCCGCCCGTCCGCGCAACTGGGGCCCGCGCCAAAAAGGCCCCT
CAGCGCGCCCAGGACACGCAGCCGTCTGACGCCACCAGCGCCCCTGGGGCAGAGGGGCTGGAGCCTCCTG
CGGCTCGGGAGCCGGCTCTTTCCAGGGCTGGTTCTTGCCGCCAGAGGGGCGCGCGCTGCTCCACGAAGCC
AAGACCTCCGCCCGGGCCCTGGGACGTGCCCAGCCCCGGCCTGCCGGTCTCGGCCCCCATTCTCGTACGG
AGGGATGCGGCGCCTGGGGCCTCGAAGCTCCGGGCGGTTTTGGAGAAGTTGAAGCTCAGCCGCGATGATA
TCTCCACGGCGGCGGGGATGGTGAAAGGGGTTGTGGACCACCTGCTGCTCAGACTGAAGTGCGACTCCGC
GTTCAGAGGCGTCGGGCTGCTGAACACCGGGAGCTACTATGAGCACGTGAAGATTTCTGCACCTAATGAA
TTTGATGTCATGTTTAAACTGGAAGTCCCCAGAATTCAACTAGAAGAATATTCCAACACTCGTGCATATT
ACTTTGTGAAATTTAAAAGAAATCCGAAAGAAAATCCTCTGAGTCAGTTTTTAGAAGGTGAAATATTATC
AGCTTCTAAGATGCTGTCAAAGTTTAGGAAAATCATTAAGGAAGAAATTAACGACATTAAAGATACAGAT
GTCATCATGAAGAGGAAAAGAGGAGGGAGCCCTGCTGTAACACTTCTTATTAGTGAAAAAATATCTGTGG
ATATAACCCTGGCTTTGGAATCAAAAAGTAGCTGGCCTGCTAGCACCCAAGAAGGCCTGCGCATTCAAAA
CTGGCTTTCAGCAAAAGTTAGGAAGCAACTACGACTAAAGCCATTTTACCTTGTACCCAAGCATGCAAAG
GAAGGAAATGGTTTCCAAGAAGAAACATGGCGGCTATCCTTCTCTCACATCGAAAAGGAAATTTTGAACA
ATCATGGAAAATCTAAAACGTGCTGTGAAAACAAAGAAGAGAAATGTTGCAGGAAAGATTGTTTAAAACT
AATGAAATACCTTTTAGAACAGCTGAAAGAAAGGTTTAAAGACAAAAAACATCTGGATAAATTCTCTTCT
TATCATGTGAAAACTGCCTTCTTTCACGTATGTACCCAGAACCCTCAAGACAGTCAGTGGGACCGCAAAG
ACCTGGGCCTCTGCTTTGATAACTGCGTGACATACTTTCTTCAGTGCCTCAGGACAGAAAAACTTGAGAA
TTATTTTATTCCTGAATTCAATCTATTCTCTAGCAACTTAATTGACAAAAGAAGTAAAGAATTTCTGACA
AAGCAAATTGAATATGAAAGAAACAATGAGTTTCCAGTTTTTGATGAATTTTGAGCGGCCGCGCCGGCGG
GCCCGAATTCTACCGGGTAGGGGAGGCGCTTTTCCCAAGGCAGTCTGGAGCATGCGCTTTAGCAGCCCCG
CTGGGCACTTGGCGCTACACAAGTGGCCTCTGGCCTCGCACACATTCCACATCCACCGGTAGGCGCCAAC
CGGCTCCGTTCTTTGGTGGCCCCTTCGCGCCACCTTCTACTCCTCCCCTAGTCAGGAAGTTCCCCCCCGC
CCCGCAGCTCGCGTCGTGCAGGACGTGACAAATGGAAGTAGCACGTCTCACTAGTCTCGTGCAGATGGAC
AGCACCGCTGAGCAATGGAAGCGGGTAGGCCTTTGGGGCAGCGGCCAATAGCAGCTTTGCTCCTTCGCTT
TCTGGGCTCAGAGGCTGGGAAGGGGTGGGTCCGGGGGCGGGCTCAGGGGCGGGGCGGGCGCCCGAAGGTC
CTCCGGAGGCCCGGCATTCTGCACGCTTCAAAAGCGCACGTCTGCCGCGCTGTTCTCCTCTTCCTCATCT
CCGGGCCTTTCGACCTGCAGCCCAAGCTTACCATGACCGAGTACAAGCCCACGGTGCGCCTCGCCACCCG
CGACGACGTCCCCAGGGCCGTACGCACCCTCGCCGCCGCGTTCGCCGACTACCCCGCCACGCGCCACACC
GTCGATCCGGACCGCCACATCGAGCGGGTCACCGAGCTGCAAGAACTCTTCCTCACGCGCGTCGGGCTCG
ACATCGGCAAGGTGTGGGTCGCGGACGACGGCGCCGCGGTGGCGGTCTGGACCACGCCGGAGAGCGTCGA
AGCGGGGGCGGTGTTCGCCGAGATCGGCCCGCGCATGGCCGAGTTGAGCGGTTCCCGGCTGGCCGCGCAG
CAACAGATGGAAGGCCTCCTGGCGCCGCACCGGCCCAAGGAGCCCGCGTGGTTCCTGGCCACCGTCGGCG
TCTCGCCCGACCACCAGGGCAAGGGTCTGGGCAGCGCCGTCGTGCTCCCCGGAGTGGAGGCGGCCGAGCG
CGCCGGGGTGCCCGCCTTCCTGGAGACCTCCGCGCCCCGCAACCTCCCCTTCTACGAGCGGCTCGGCTTC
ACCGTCACCGCCGACGTCGAGGTGCCCGAAGGACCGCGCACCTGGTGCATGACCCGCAAGCCCGGTGCCT
GACGCCCGCCCCACGACCCGCAGCGCCCGACCGAAAGGAGCGCACGACCCCATGCATCGGCGTCTCGAGA
TATCAGTGGTCCAGGCTCTAGTTTTGACTCAACAATATCACCAGCTGAAGCCTATAGAGTACGAGCCATA
GATAAAATAAAAGATTTTATTTAGTCTCCAGAAAAAGGGGGGAATGAAAGACCCCACCTGTAGGTTTGGC
AAGCTAGCTTAAGTAACGCCATTTTGCAAGGCATGGAAAAATACATAACTGAGAATAGAGAAGTTCAGAT
CAAGGTCAGGAACAGATGGAACAGGGTCGACCCTAGAGAACCATCAGATGTTTCCAGGGTGCCCCAAGGA
CCTGAAATGACCCTGTGCCTTATTTGAACTAACCAATCAGTTCGCTTCTCGCTTCTGTTCGCGCGCTTCT
GCTCCCCGAGCTCAATAAAAGAGCCCACAACCCCTCACTCGGGGCGCCAGTCCTCCGATTGACTGAGTCG
CCCGGGTACCCGTGTATCCAATAAACCCTCTTGCAGTTGCATCCGACTTGTGGTCTCGCTGTTCCTTGGG
AGGGTCTCCTCTGAGTGATTGACTACCCGTCAGCGGGGGTCTTTCATTTGGGGGCTCGTCCGGGATCGGG
AGACCCCTGCCCAGGGACCACCGACCCACCACCGGGAGGTAAGCTGGCTGCCTCGCGCGTTTCGGTGATG
ACGGTGAAAACCTCTGACACATGCAGCTCCCGGAGACGGTCACAGCTTGTCTGTAAGCGGATGCCGGGAG
CAGACAAGCCCGTCAGGGCGCGTCAGCGGGTGTTGGCGGGTGTCGGGGCGCAGCCATGACCCAGTCACGT
AGCGATAGCGGAGTGTAGATCCGGCTGTGGAATGTGTGTCAGTTAGGGTGTGGAAAGTCCCCAGGCTCCC
CAGCAGGCAGAAGTATGCAAAGCATGCATCTCAATTAGTCAGCAACCAGGTGTGGAAAGTCCCCAGGCTC
CCCAGCAGGCAGAAGTATGCAAAGCATGCATCTCAATTAGTCAGCAACCATAGTCCCGCCCCTAACTCCG
CCCATCCCGCCCCTAACTCCGCCCAGTTCCGCCCATTCTCCGCCCCATGGCTGACTAATTTTTTTTATTT
ATGCAGAGGCCGAGGCCGCCTCGGCCTCTGAGCTATTCCAGAAGTAGTGAGGAGGCTTTTTTGGAGGCCT
AGGCTTTTGCAAAAAGCTTACTGGCTTAACTATGCGGCATCAGAGCAGATTGTACTGAGAGTGCACCATA
TGCGGTGTGAAATACCGCACAGATGCGTAAGGAGAAAATACCGCATCAGGCGCTCTTCCGCTTCCTCGCT
CACTGACTCGCTGCGCTCGGTCGTTCGGCTGCGGCGAGCGGTATCAGCTCACTCAAAGGCGGTAATACGG
TTATCCACAGAATCAGGGGATAACGCAGGAAAGAACATGTGAGCAAAAGGCCAGCAAAAGGCCAGGAACC
GTAAAAAGGCCGCGTTGCTGGCGTTTTTCCATAGGCTCCGCCCCCCTGACGAGCATCACAAAAATCGACG
CTCAAGTCAGAGGTGGCGAAACCCGACAGGACTATAAAGATACCAGGCGTTTCCCCCTGGAAGCTCCCTC
GTGCGCTCTCCTGTTCCGACCCTGCCGCTTACCGGATACCTGTCCGCCTTTCTCCCTTCGGGAAGCGTGG
CGCTTTCTCATAGCTCACGCTGTAGGTATCTCAGTTCGGTGTAGGTCGTTCGCTCCAAGCTGGGCTGTGT
GCACGAACCCCCCGTTCAGCCCGACCGCTGCGCCTTATCCGGTAACTATCGTCTTGAGTCCAACCCGGTA
AGACACGACTTATCGCCACTGGCAGCAGCCACTGGTAACAGGATTAGCAGAGCGAGGTATGTAGGCGGTG
CTACAGAGTTCTTGAAGTGGTGGCCTAACTACGGCTACACTAGAAGGACAGTATTTGGTATCTGCGCTCT
GCTGAAGCCAGTTACCTTCGGAAAAAGAGTTGGTAGCTCTTGATCCGGCAAACAAACCACCGCTGGTAGC
GGTGGTTTTTTTGTTTGCAAGCAGCAGATTACGCGCAGAAAAAAAGGATCTCAAGAAGATCCTTTGATCT
TTTCTACGGGGTCTGACGCTCAGTGGAACGAAAACTCACGTTAAGGGATTTTGGTCATGAGATTATCAAA
AAGGATCTTCACCTAGATCCTTTTAAATTAAAAATGAAGTTTTAAATCAATCTAAAGTATATATGAGTAA
ACTTGGTCTGACAGTTACCAATGCTTAATCAGTGAGGCACCTATCTCAGCGATCTGTCTATTTCGTTCAT
CCATAGTTGCCTGACTCCCCGTCGTGTAGATAACTACGATACGGGAGGGCTTACCATCTGGCCCCAGTGC
TGCAATGATACCGCGAGACCCACGCTCACCGGCTCCAGATTTATCAGCAATAAACCAGCCAGCCGGAAGG
GCCGAGCGCAGAAGTGGTCCTGCAACTTTATCCGCCTCCATCCAGTCTATTAATTGTTGCCGGGAAGCTA
GAGTAAGTAGTTCGCCAGTTAATAGTTTGCGCAACGTTGTTGCCATTGCTGCAGGCATCGTGGTGTCACG
CTCGTCGTTTGGTATGGCTTCATTCAGCTCCGGTTCCCAACGATCAAGGCGAGTTACATGATCCCCCATG
TTGTGCAAAAAAGCGGTTAGCTCCTTCGGTCCTCCGATCGTTGTCAGAAGTAAGTTGGCCGCAGTGTTAT
CACTCATGGTTATGGCAGCACTGCATAATTCTCTTACTGTCATGCCATCCGTAAGATGCTTTTCTGTGAC
TGGTGAGTACTCAACCAAGTCATTCTGAGAATAGTGTATGCGGCGACCGAGTTGCTCTTGCCCGGCGTCA
ACACGGGATAATACCGCGCCACATAGCAGAACTTTAAAAGTGCTCATCATTGGAAAACGTTCTTCGGGGC
GAAAACTCTCAAGGATCTTACCGCTGTTGAGATCCAGTTCGATGTAACCCACTCGTGCACCCAACTGATC
TTCAGCATCTTTTACTTTCACCAGCGTTTCTGGGTGAGCAAAAACAGGAAGGCAAAATGCCGCAAAAAAG
GGAATAAGGGCGACACGGAAATGTTGAATACTCATACTCTTCCTTTTTCAATATTATTGAAGCATTTATC
AGGGTTATTGTCTCATGAGCGGATACATATTTGAATGTATTTAGAAAAATAAACAAATAGGGGTTCCGCG
CACATTTCCCCGAAAAGTGCCACCTGACGTCTAAGAAACCATTATTATCATGACATTAACCTATAAAAAT
AGGCGTATCACGAGGCCCTTTCGTCTTCAAGAATTAGCTTGGCCATTGCATACGTTGTATCCATATCATA
ATATGTACATTTATATTGGCTCATGTCCAACATTACCGCCATGTTGACATTGATTATTGACTAGTTATTA
ATAGTAATCAATTACGGGGTCATTAGTTCA
